>Addgene plasmid #81417 | pDONR223_DCAF4L2_p.P364L | addgene full sequence | sequence record 167959 | Addgene NGS Result
GGCAGTTCCCTACTCTCGCGTTAACGCTAGCATGGATGTTTTCCCAGTCACGACGTTGTAAAACGACGGC
CAGTCTTAAGCTCGGGCCCCAAATAATGATTTTATTTTGACTGATAGTGACCTGTTCGTTGCAACAAATT
GATGAGCAATGCTTTTTTATAATGCCAACTTTGTACAAAAAAGTTGGCACCATGGAGAGCAAAAGACCGC
GACTGCTCGAGGAAGCAGACAAGCAGAAAAAGACAGTCAGAGTGGGACTCAATGCACCTTCCATGCTACG
AAAGAACCAGCTAGGTTTCCTCAGATTCGCCAACTATTGCCGTATAGCTCGCGAGCTGCGTGTAAGCTGC
ATGCAGAGGAAAAAGGTCCAGATTCATAGCTGGGATCCCTCCTCTTTGGCAAGCGACCGATTTAACCGCA
TACTGGCGAATACCAACACTGACCAGCTCTTCACAGTGAACCAAGTCGAAGCTGGAGGCTCCAAGTACGG
CATCATCACCATGCGAGGCCTGACGACCCCTGAGCTCCGGGTATACCCGCACAAAACCCTCTACGTCCCT
AATCGGAAGGTGAATTCTATGTGCTGGGCCTCACTGAATCACTTGGATTCCCACCTTCTGCTGTGCTTCG
TGGGACTTGCAGATACTCCAAGCTGTGCCGTGCTGCTCCCAGCGTCGCTGTTCATAGGTAGCTTCCCAGG
AATGCGTCGGCCTGGCATGCTTTGCAGTTTCCAGATCCCTGATGCCTGGTCCTGTGCCTGGTCCCTGAGC
ATCCACGCGTATCACTCTTTCAGTACAGGCTTGTCTCAGCAGGTCCTGTTGACCAACGTGGTGACGGGAC
ACCAGCAGTCATTTGGGACTAGCAGTGATGTCTTGGCCCAGCAGTTTGCAATCATGACTCCTTTGCTGTT
TAATGGCTGTCGCTCTGGGGAGATCTTTGGCATTGATCTGCGCTGTGGAAATCAAGGCAGCGGGTGGAAG
GCCATTTGCCTGTCCCATGATTCAGCAGTGACTTCTCTGCAAATCCTCCAAGATGGCCAATTCCTGGTGT
CATCAGACATGACTGGAACTATCAAGCTGTGGGACTTGAGGGCCACTAAATGTGTAACACAGTACGAAGG
TCATGTGAATAACTCCGCCTACCTACCCGTGCATGTGAACGAAGAAGAAGGAGTCGTGGCGGCCGTGGGC
CAGGACTGCTACACGAGAATCTGGAGCCTCCGTCATGGCCACCTGCTCACAACCATACCCTCCCCATACC
CCGCCTCGGAGAACGACATTCTCAGTGTGGCCTTCTCTTCTCGCCTCGGGGGCTTCCGAGGAGCACCAGG
GCTGCTCATGGCTGTCCGGGAGGACCTTTATTGTTTCTCCTACGGTTGATTGCCAACTTTCTTGTACAAA
GTTGTCATTATAAGAAAGCATTGCTTATCAATTTGTTGCAACGAACAGGTCACTATCAGTCAAAATAAAA
TCATTATTTGCCATCCAGCTGATATCCCCTATAGTGAGTCGTATTACATGGTCATAGCTGTTTCCTGGCA
GCTCTGGCCCGTGTCTCAAAATCTCTGATGTTACATTGCACAAGATAAAAATATATCATCATGCCTCCTC
TAGACCAGCCAGGACAGAAATGCCTCGACTTCGCTGCTACCCAAGGTTGCCGGGTGACGCACACCGTGGA
AACGGATGAAGGCACGAACCCAGTGGACATAAGCCTGTTCGGTTCGTAAGCTGTAATGCAAGTAGCGTAT
GCGCTCACGCAACTGGTCCAGAACCTTGACCGAACGCAGCGGTGGTAACGGCGCAGTGGCGGTTTTCATG
GCTTGTTATGACTGTTTTTTTGGGGTACAGTCTATGCCTCGGGCATCCAAGCAGCAAGCGCGTTACGCCG
TGGGTCGATGTTTGATGTTATGGAGCAGCAACGATGTTACGCAGCAGGGCAGTCGCCCTAAAACAAAGTT
AAACATTATGAGGGAAGCGGTGATCGCCGAAGTATCGACTCAACTATCAGAGGTAGTTGGCGTCATCGAG
CGCCATCTCGAACCGACGTTGCTGGCCGTACATTTGTACGGCTCCGCAGTGGATGGCGGCCTGAAGCCAC
ACAGTGATATTGATTTGCTGGTTACGGTGACCGTAAGGCTTGATGAAACAACGCGGCGAGCTTTGATCAA
CGACCTTTTGGAAACTTCGGCTTCCCCTGGAGAGAGCGAGATTCTCCGCGCTGTAGAAGTCACCATTGTT
GTGCACGACGACATCATTCCGTGGCGTTATCCAGCTAAGCGCGAACTGCAATTTGGAGAATGGCAGCGCA
ATGACATTCTTGCAGGTATCTTCGAGCCAGCCACGATCGACATTGATCTGGCTATCTTGCTGACAAAAGC
AAGAGAACATAGCGTTGCCTTGGTAGGTCCAGCGGCGGAGGAACTCTTTGATCCGGTTCCTGAACAGGAT
CTATTTGAGGCGCTAAATGAAACCTTAACGCTATGGAACTCGCCGCCCGACTGGGCTGGCGATGAGCGAA
ATGTAGTGCTTACGTTGTCCCGCATTTGGTACAGCGCAGTAACCGGCAAAATCGCGCCGAAGGATGTCGC
TGCCGACTGGGCAATGGAGCGCCTGCCGGCCCAGTATCAGCCCGTCATACTTGAAGCTAGACAGGCTTAT
CTTGGACAAGAAGAAGATCGCTTGGCCTCGCGCGCAGATCAGTTGGAAGAATTTGTCCACTACGTGAAAG
GCGAGATCACCAAGGTAGTCGGCAAATAACCCTCGAGCCACCCATGACCAAAATCCCTTAACGTGAGTTA
CGCGTCGTTCCACTGAGCGTCAGACCCCGTAGAAAAGATCAAAGGATCTTCTTGAGATCCTTTTTTTCTG
CGCGTAATCTGCTGCTTGCAAACAAAAAAACCACCGCTACCAGCGGTGGTTTGTTTGCCGGATCAAGAGC
TACCAACTCTTTTTCCGAAGGTAACTGGCTTCAGCAGAGCGCAGATACCAAATACTGTTCTTCTAGTGTA
GCCGTAGTTAGGCCACCACTTCAAGAACTCTGTAGCACCGCCTACATACCTCGCTCTGCTAATCCTGTTA
CCAGTGGCTGCTGCCAGTGGCGATAAGTCGTGTCTTACCGGGTTGGACTCAAGACGATAGTTACCGGATA
AGGCGCAGCGGTCGGGCTGAACGGGGGGTTCGTGCACACAGCCCAGCTTGGAGCGAACGACCTACACCGA
ACTGAGATACCTACAGCGTGAGCTATGAGAAAGCGCCACGCTTCCCGAAGGGAGAAAGGCGGACAGGTAT
CCGGTAAGCGGCAGGGTCGGAACAGGAGAGCGCACGAGGGAGCTTCCAGGGGGAAACGCCTGGTATCTTT
ATAGTCCTGTCGGGTTTCGCCACCTCTGACTTGAGCGTCGATTTTTGTGATGCTCGTCAGGGGGGCGGAG
CCTATGGAAAAACGCCAGCAACGCGGCCTTTTTACGGTTCCTGGCCTTTTGCTGGCCTTTTGCTCACATG
TTCTTTCCTGCGTTATCCCCTGATTCTGTGGATAACCGTATTACCGCCTTTGAGTGAGCTGATACCGCTC
GCCGCAGCCGAACGACCGAGCGCAGCGAGTCAGTGAGCGAGGAAGCGGAAGAGCGCCCAATACGCAAACC
GCCTCTCCCCGCGCGTTGGCCGATTCATTAATGCAGCTGGCACGACAGGTTTCCCGACTGGAAAGCGGGC
AGTGAGCGCAACGCAATTAATACGCGTACCGCTAGCCAGGAAGAGTTTGTAGAAACGCAAAAAGGCCATC
CGTCAGGATGGCCTTCTGCTTAGTTTGATGCCTGGCAGTTTATGGCGGGCGTCCTGCCCGCCACCCTCCG
GGCCGTTGCTTCACAACGTTCAAATCCGCTCCCGGCGGATTTGTCCTACTCAGGAGAGCGTTCACCGACA
AACAACAGATAAAACGAAAGGCCCAGTCTTCCGACTGAGCCTTTCGTTTTATTTGATGCCT
Features (pLannotate 1.2.2; 12 found; start..end, strand, type, name):
     38..74      -  CDS            lacZα (fragment): LacZα fragment of β-galactosidase; lacZ fragment
     91..186     +  protein_bind   attL3: mutant version of attL; recombination site for the Gateway® LR reaction LR Clonase™
    192..1376    +  CDS            DCAF4L2: DC4L2_HUMAN - Also known as WDR21C. Experimental evidence at protein level: Swiss-Prot protein existence level 1. From Homo sapiens (Human).
   1387..1480    -  protein_bind   attL2 (fragment): mutant version of attL; recombination site for the Gateway® LR reaction LR Clonase™
   1498..1516    -  promoter       T7 promoter: promoter for bacteriophage T7 RNA polymerase
   1706..1729    +  promoter       Pc promoter (fragment): intI1 (promoter lies within the coding sequence); class 1 integron promoter
   1905..1961    +  CDS            GmR (fragment): gentamycin acetyltransferase; aacC1; confers resistance to gentamycin
   1968..2759    +  CDS            SmR: aminoglycoside adenylyltransferase (Murphy, 1985); aadA; confers resistance to spectinomycin and streptomycin
   2852..3440    +  rep_origin     ori: high-copy-number ColE1/pMB1/pBR322/pUC origin of replication
   3623..3715    +  CDS            lacI (fragment): lac repressor; lacI; The lac repressor binds to the lac operator to inhibit transcription in E. coli. This inhibition can be relieved by adding lactose or isopropyl-β-D-thiogalactopyranoside (IPTG).
   3770..3797    -  terminator     rrnB T2 terminator: transcription terminator T2 from the E. coli rrnB gene
   3929..3972    +  terminator     rrnB T1 terminator: Escherichia coli rrnB; transcription terminator T1 from the E. coli rrnB gene
