[The description below was written by a language model from this plasmid's Addgene catalogue record and pLannotate feature annotations shown in this document.]
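Description:
pDONR223_DCAF4L2_p.P364L is a Gateway entry clone built on the Invitrogen pDONR223 backbone, carrying the human DCAF4L2 open reading frame (also known as WDR21C) with a P364L amino-acid substitution. It is a bacterial propagation and shuttling plasmid rather than an expression vector. The record lists no promoter for the insert, and the annotated sequence of about 4 kb shows the coding region sitting directly between two attL-type recombination sites. The automated annotation labels the upstream site attL3 and the downstream one a partial attL2. These flanking sites let LR Clonase transfer the ORF in a defined orientation into any compatible Gateway destination vector, which then supplies the promoter, tags and selection needed for expression in the chosen host.

The plasmid replicates at high copy in E. coli from a ColE1/pUC-type origin. It is selected with spectinomycin through the aadA (SmR) aminoglycoside adenylyltransferase gene, which lies downstream of a class 1 integron Pc promoter fragment and a remnant of a gentamicin-resistance gene. Other backbone elements include rrnB T1 and T2 terminators, which typically insulate a cloning site from read-through transcription. A T7 promoter lies next to the downstream att site, facing the insert on the opposite strand, and there are short lacZα and lacI fragments. The depositor notes that the clone is in the "closed" configuration, with a stop codon immediately after the insert, so it yields native C-terminal protein and cannot be fused to C-terminal tags from a destination vector. The construct belongs to the Target Accelerator Plasmid Collection, and the associated publication concerns systematic functional testing of rare cancer-associated variants for oncogenic activity.
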