Addgene plasmid #81417: pDONR223_DCAF4L2_p.P364L
Purpose: Gateway Donor vector containing DCAF4L2 , part of the Target Accelerator Plasmid Collection.
Depositing lab: Jesse Boehm & William Hahn & David Root. Depositing organization: Broad Institute. Publication: Systematic Functional Interrogation of Rare Cancer Variants Identifies Oncogenic Alleles. Kim E, Ilic N, Shrestha Y, Zou L, Kamburov A, Zhu C, Yang X, Lubonja R, Tran N, Nguyen C, Lawrence MS, Piccioni F, Bagul M, Doench JG, Chouinard CR, Wu X, Hogstrom L, Natoli T, Tamayo P, Horn H, Corsello SM, Lage K, Root DE, Subramanian A, Golub TR, Getz G, Boehm JS, Hahn WC. Cancer Discov. 2016 Jul;6(7):714-26. doi: 10.1158/2159-8290.CD-16-0160. Epub 2016 May 4. PubMed 27147599.
Backbone
  Vector backbone: pDONR223
  Backbone manufacturer: Invitrogen
  Backbone size w/o insert (bp): 2790
  Vector type: Gateway Entry vector
Growth in bacteria
  Bacterial resistance: Spectinomycin, 50 μg/mL
  Growth temperature: 37°C
  Growth strain: DH5alpha
  Copy number: High Copy
Gene/Insert
  Gene/Insert name: DCAF4L2
  Species: H. sapiens (human)
  Mutation: P364L
  GenBank ID: NM_152418.3
  Entrez Gene: DCAF4L2 (a.k.a. WDR21C)
  Promoter: None
  Cloning method: Gateway Cloning
  Sequencing primers: 5′ M13pUC-fwd; 3′ M13-Rev
Terms and licenses: Academic/Nonprofit Terms; Industry Terms: Not Available to Industry
Depositor comments: Closed state: stop codon immediately follows insert
How to cite: pDONR223_DCAF4L2_p.P364L was a gift from Jesse Boehm & William Hahn & David Root (Addgene plasmid # 81417 ; http://n2t.net/addgene:81417 ; RRID:Addgene_81417)
