>Addgene plasmid #81417 | pDONR223_DCAF4L2_p.P364L | depositor partial sequence | sequence record 154736 | Insert sequence
ATGGAGAGCAAAAGACCGCGACTGCTCGAGGAAGCAGACAAGCAGAAAAAGACAGTCAGAGTGGGACTCA
ATGCACCTTCCATGCTACGAAAGAACCAGCTAGGTTTCCTCAGATTCGCCAACTATTGCCGTATAGCTCG
CGAGCTGCGTGTAAGCTGCATGCAGAGGAAAAAGGTCCAGATTCATAGCTGGGATCCCTCCTCTTTGGCA
AGCGACCGATTTAACCGCATACTGGCGAATACCAACACTGACCAGCTCTTCACAGTGAACCAAGTCGAAG
CTGGAGGCTCCAAGTACGGCATCATCACCATGCGAGGCCTGACGACCCCTGAGCTCCGGGTATACCCGCA
CAAAACCCTCTACGTCCCTAATCGGAAGGTGAATTCTATGTGCTGGGCCTCACTGAATCACTTGGATTCC
CACCTTCTGCTGTGCTTCGTGGGACTTGCAGATACTCCAAGCTGTGCCGTGCTGCTCCCAGCGTCGCTGT
TCATAGGTAGCTTCCCAGGAATGCGTCGGCCTGGCATGCTTTGCAGTTTCCAGATCCCTGATGCCTGGTC
CTGTGCCTGGTCCCTGAGCATCCACGCGTATCACTCTTTCAGTACAGGCTTGTCTCAGCAGGTCCTGTTG
ACCAACGTGGTGACGGGACACCAGCAGTCATTTGGGACTAGCAGTGATGTCTTGGCCCAGCAGTTTGCAA
TCATGACTCCTTTGCTGTTTAATGGCTGTCGCTCTGGGGAGATCTTTGGCATTGATCTGCGCTGTGGAAA
TCAAGGCAGCGGGTGGAAGGCCATTTGCCTGTCCCATGATTCAGCAGTGACTTCTCTGCAAATCCTCCAA
GATGGCCAATTCCTGGTGTCATCAGACATGACTGGAACTATCAAGCTGTGGGACTTGAGGGCCACTAAAT
GTGTAACACAGTACGAAGGTCATGTGAATAACTCCGCCTACCTACCCGTGCATGTGAACGAAGAAGAAGG
AGTCGTGGCGGCCGTGGGCCAGGACTGCTACACGAGAATCTGGAGCCTCCGTCATGGCCACCTGCTCACA
ACCATACCCTCCCCATACCCCGCCTCGGAGAACGACATTCTCAGTGTGGCCTTCTCTTCTCGCCTCGGGG
GCTTCCGAGGAGCACCAGGGCTGCTCATGGCTGTCCGGGAGGACCTTTATTGTTTCTCCTACGGT
